>Addgene plasmid #141252 | pCAS9cd | addgene full sequence | sequence record 308887 | Addgene NGS Result
AACGAAGCATCTGTGCTTCATTTTGTAGAACAAAAATGCAACGCGAGAGCGCTAATTTTTCAAACAAAGA
ATCTGAGCTGCATTTTTACAGAACAGAAATGCAACGCGAAAGCGCTATTTTACCAACGAAGAATCTGTGC
TTCATTTTTGTAAAACAAAAATGCAACGCGAGAGCGCTAATTTTTCAAACAAAGAATCTGAGCTGCATTT
TTACAGAACAGAAATGCAACGCGAGAGCGCTATTTTACCAACAAAGAATCTATACTTCTTTTTTGTTCTA
CAAAAATGCATCCCGAGAGCGCTATTTTTCTAACAAAGCATCTTAGGTTACTTTTTTTCTCCTTTGTGCG
CTCTATAATGCAGTCTCTTGATAACTTTTTGCACTGTAGGTCCGTTAAGGTTAGAAGAAGGCTACTTTGG
TGTCTATTTTCTCTTCCATAAAAAAAGCCTGACTCCACTTCCCGCGTTTACTGATTACTAGCGAAGCTGC
GGGTGCATTTTTTCAAGATAAAGGCATCCCCGATTATATTCTATACCGATGTGGATTGCGCATACTTTGT
GAACAGAAAGTGATAGCGTTGATGATTCTTCATTGGTCAGAAAATTATGAACGGTTTCTTCTATTTTGTC
TCTATATACTACGTATAGGAAATGTTTACATTTTCGTATTGTTTTCGATTCACTCTATGAATAGTTCTTA
CTACAATTTTTTTGTCTAAAGAGTAATACTAGAGATAAACATAAAAAATGTAGAGGTCGAGTTTAGATGC
AAGTTCAAGGAGCGAAAGGTGGATGGGTAGGTTATATAGGGATATAGCACAGAGATATATAGCAAAGAGA
TACTTTTGAGCAATGTTTGTGGAAGCGGTATTCGCAATATTTTAGTAGCTCGTTACAGTCCGGTGCGTTT
TTGGTTTTTTGAAAGTGCGTCTTCAGAGCGCTTTTGGTTTTCAAAAGCGCTCTGAAGTTCCTATACTTTC
TAGAGAATAGGAACTTCGGAATAGGAACTTCAAAGCGTTTCCGAAAACGAGCGCTTCCGAAAATGCAACA
CGAGCTGCGCACATACAGCTCACTGTTCACGTCGCACCTATATCTGCGTGTTGCCTGTATATATATATAC
ATGAGAAGAACGGCATAGTGCGTGTTTATGCTTAAATGCGTACTTATATGCGTCTATTTATGTAGGATGA
AAGGTAGTCTAGTACCTCCTGTGATATTATCCCATTCCACGCGGGGTATCGTATGCTTCCTTCAGCACTA
CCCTTTAGCTGTTCTATATGCTGCCACTCCTCAATTGGATTAGTCTCATCCTTCAATGCTATCATTTCCT
TTGATATTGGATCATACAGCATGTGACCTTTTGCAAGCAATTAAATTTTGCTGATATCGAATTCGCTGGA
GCTTCTTTGAAAAGATAATGTATGATTATGCTTTCACTCATATTTATACAGAAACTTGATGTTTTCTTTC
GAGTATATACAAGGTGATTACATGTACGTTTGAAGTACAACTCTAGATTTTGTAGTGCCCTCTTGGGCTA
GCGGTAAAGGTGCGCATTTTTTCACACCCTACAATGTTCTGTTCAAAAGATTTTGGTCAAACGCTGTAGA
AGTGAAAGTTGGTGCGCATGTTTCGGCGTTCGAAACTTCTCCGCAGTGAAAGATAAATGATCGTTTAAAC
GACGACATCAGCAACATCTGCGAGGGTACCGTTTTAGAGCTAGAAATAGCAAGTTAAAATAAGGCTAGTC
CGTTATCAACTTGAAAAAGTGGCACCGAGTCGGTGGTGCTTTTTTTGTTTTTTATGTCTTCGAGTCATGT
AATTAGTTATGTCACGCTCTAGAGCGGCCGCCACCGCTGATATCGAATTCGCTGGAGCTTCTTTGAAAAG
ATAATGTATGATTATGCTTTCACTCATATTTATACAGAAACTTGATGTTTTCTTTCGAGTATATACAAGG
TGATTACATGTACGTTTGAAGTACAACTCTAGATTTTGTAGTGCCCTCTTGGGCTAGCGGTAAAGGTGCG
CATTTTTTCACACCCTACAATGTTCTGTTCAAAAGATTTTGGTCAAACGCTGTAGAAGTGAAAGTTGGTG
CGCATGTTTCGGCGTTCGAAACTTCTCCGCAGTGAAAGATAAATGATCGTTTAAACGACGACATCAGCAA
CATCTGCGAGGGTACCGTTTTAGAGCTAGAAATAGCAAGTTAAAATAAGGCTAGTCCGTTATCAACTTGA
AAAAGTGGCACCGAGTCGGTGGTGCTTTTTTTGTTTTTTATGTCTTCGAGTCATGTAACACCGCGGTGGA
GCTCCAGCTTTTGTTCCCGGTGGCACTTTTCGGGGAAATGTGCGCGGAACCCCTATTTGTTTATTTTTCT
AAATACATTCAAATATGTATCCGCTCATGAGACAATAACCCTGATAAATGCTTCAATAATATTGAAAAAG
GAAGAGTATGAGTATTCAACATTTCCGTGTCGCCCTTATTCCCTTTTTTGCGGCATTTTGCCTTCCTGTT
TTTGCTCACCCAGAAACGCTGGTGAAAGTAAAAGATGCTGAAGATCAGTTGGGTGCACGAGTGGGTTACA
TCGAACTGGATCTCAACAGCGGTAAGATCCTTGAGAGTTTTCGCCCCGAAGAACGTTTTCCAATGATGAG
CACTTTTAAAGTTCTGCTATGTGGCGCGGTATTATCCCGTATTGACGCCGGGCAAGAGCAACTCGGTCGC
CGCATACACTATTCTCAGAATGACTTGGTTGAGTACTCACCAGTCACAGAAAAGCATCTTACGGATGGCA
TGACAGTAAGAGAATTATGCAGTGCTGCCATAACCATGAGTGATAACACTGCGGCCAACTTACTTCTGAC
AACGATCGGAGGACCGAAGGAGCTAACCGCTTTTTTGCACAACATGGGGGATCATGTAACTCGCCTTGAT
CGTTGGGAACCGGAGCTGAATGAAGCCATACCAAACGACGAGCGTGACACCACGATGCCTGTAGCAATGG
CAACAACGTTGCGCAAACTATTAACTGGCGAACTACTTACTCTAGCTTCCCGGCAACAATTAATAGACTG
GATGGAGGCGGATAAAGTTGCAGGACCACTTCTGCGCTCGGCCCTTCCGGCTGGCTGGTTTATTGCTGAT
AAATCTGGAGCCGGTGAGCGTGGGTCTCGCGGTATCATTGCAGCACTGGGGCCAGATGGTAAGCCCTCCC
GTATCGTAGTTATCTACACGACGGGGAGTCAGGCAACTATGGATGAACGAAATAGACAGATCGCTGAGAT
AGGTGCCTCACTGATTAAGCATTGGTAACTGTCAGACCAAGTTTACTCATATATACTTTAGATTGATTTA
AAACTTCATTTTTAATTTAAAAGGATCTAGGTGAAGATCCTTTTTGATAATCTCATGACCAAAATCCCTT
AACGTGAGTTTTCGTTCCACTGAGCGTCAGACCCCGTAGAAAAGATCAAAGGATCTTCTTGAGATCCTTT
TTTTCTGCGCGTAATCTGCTGCTTGCAAACAAAAAAACCACCGCTACCAGCGGTGGTTTGTTTGCCGGAT
CAAGAGCTACCAACTCTTTTTCCGAAGGTAACTGGCTTCAGCAGAGCGCAGATACCAAATACTGTTCTTC
TAGTGTAGCCGTAGTTAGGCCACCACTTCAAGAACTCTGTAGCACCGCCTACATACCTCGCTCTGCTAAT
CCTGTTACCAGTGGCTGCTGCCAGTGGCGATAAGTCGTGTCTTACCGGGTTGGACTCAAGACGATAGTTA
CCGGATAAGGCGCAGCGGTCGGGCTGAACGGGGGGTTCGTGCACACAGCCCAGCTTGGAGCGAACGACCT
ACACCGAACTGAGATACCTACAGCGTGAGCTATGAGAAAGCGCCACGCTTCCCGAAGGGAGAAAGGCGGA
CAGGTATCCGGTAAGCGGCAGGGTCGGAACAGGAGAGCGCACGAGGGAGCTTCCAGGGGGAAACGCCTGG
TATCTTTATAGTCCTGTCGGGTTTCGCCACCTCTGACTTGAGCGTCGATTTTTGTGATGCTCGTCAGGGG
GGCGGAGCCTATGGAAAAACGCCAGCAACGCGGCCTTTTTACGGTTCCTGGCCTTTTGCTGGCCTTTTGC
TCACATGTTCTTTCCTGCGTTATCCCCTGATTCTGTGGATAACCGTATTACCGCCTTTGAGTGAGCTGAT
ACCGCTCGCCGCAGCCGAACGACCGAGCGCAGCGAGTCAGTGAGCGAGGAAGCGGAAGAGCGCCCAATAC
GCAAACCGCCTCTCCCCGCGCGTTGGCCGATTCATTAATGCAGCTGGCACGACAGGTTTCCCGACTGGAA
AGCGGGCAGTGAGCGCAACGCAATTAATGTGAGTTAGCTCACTCATTAGGCACCCCAGGCTTTACACTTT
ATGCTTCCGGCTCGTATGTTGTGTGGAATTGTGAGCGGATAACAATTTCACACAGGAAACAGCTATGACC
ATGATTACGCCAAGCGCGCAATTAACCCTCACTAAAGGGAACAAAAGCTGGAGCTCATAGCTTCAAAATG
TTTCTACTCCTTTTTTACTCTTCCAGATTTTCTCGGACTCCGCGCATCGCCGTACCACTTCAAAACACCC
AAGCACAGCATACTAAATTTCCCCTCTTTCTTCCTCTAGGGTGTCGTTAATTACCCGTACTAAAGGTTTG
GAAAAGAAAAAAGAGACCGCCTCGTTTCTTTTTCTTCGTCGAAAAAGGCAATAAAAATTTTTATCACGTT
TCTTTTTCTTGAAAATTTTTTTTTTGATTTTTTTCTCTTTCGATGACCTCCCATTGATATTTAAGTTAAT
AAACGGTCTTCAATTTCTCAAGTTTCAGTTTCATTTTTCTTGTTCTATTACAACTTTTTTTACTTCTTGC
TCATTAGAAAGAAAGCATAGCAATCTAATCTAAGTTTTCTAGAACTAGTGGATCCCCCGGGAAAAATGGA
CAAGAAGTACTCCATTGGGCTCGATATCGGCACAAACAGCGTCGGTTGGGCCGTCATTACGGACGAGTAC
AAGGTGCCGAGCAAAAAATTCAAAGTTCTGGGCAATACCGATCGCCACAGCATAAAGAAGAACCTCATTG
GCGCCCTCCTGTTCGACTCCGGGGAGACGGCCGAAGCCACGCGGCTCAAAAGAACAGCACGGCGCAGATA
TACCCGCAGAAAGAATCGGATCTGCTACCTGCAGGAGATCTTTAGTAATGAGATGGCTAAGGTGGATGAC
TCTTTCTTCCATAGGCTGGAGGAGTCCTTTTTGGTGGAGGAGGATAAAAAGCACGAGCGCCACCCAATCT
TTGGCAATATCGTGGACGAGGTGGCGTACCATGAAAAGTACCCAACCATATATCATCTGAGGAAGAAGCT
TGTAGACAGTACTGATAAGGCTGACTTGCGGTTGATCTATCTCGCGCTGGCGCATATGATCAAATTTCGG
GGACACTTCCTCATCGAGGGGGACCTGAACCCAGACAACAGCGATGTCGACAAACTCTTTATCCAACTGG
TTCAGACTTACAATCAGCTTTTCGAAGAGAACCCGATCAACGCATCCGGAGTTGACGCCAAAGCAATCCT
GAGCGCTAGGCTGTCCAAATCCCGGCGGCTCGAAAACCTCATCGCACAGCTCCCTGGGGAGAAGAAGAAC
GGCCTGTTTGGTAATCTTATCGCCCTGTCACTCGGGCTGACCCCCAACTTTAAATCTAACTTCGACCTGG
CCGAAGATGCCAAGCTTCAACTGAGCAAAGACACCTACGATGATGATCTCGACAATCTGCTGGCCCAGAT
CGGCGACCAGTACGCAGACCTTTTTTTGGCGGCAAAGAACCTGTCAGACGCCATTCTGCTGAGTGATATT
CTGCGAGTGAACACGGAGATCACCAAAGCTCCGCTGAGCGCTAGTATGATCAAGCGCTATGATGAGCACC
ACCAAGACTTGACTTTGCTGAAGGCCCTTGTCAGACAGCAACTGCCTGAGAAGTACAAGGAAATTTTCTT
CGATCAGTCTAAAAATGGCTACGCCGGATACATTGACGGCGGAGCAAGCCAGGAGGAATTTTACAAATTT
ATTAAGCCCATCTTGGAAAAAATGGACGGCACCGAGGAGCTGCTGGTAAAGCTTAACAGAGAAGATCTGT
TGCGCAAACAGCGCACTTTCGACAATGGAAGCATCCCCCACCAGATTCACCTGGGCGAACTGCACGCTAT
CCTCAGGCGGCAAGAGGATTTCTACCCCTTTTTGAAAGATAACAGGGAAAAGATTGAGAAAATCCTCACA
TTTCGGATACCCTACTATGTAGGCCCCCTCGCCCGGGGAAATTCCAGATTCGCGTGGATGACTCGCAAAT
CAGAAGAGACCATCACTCCCTGGAACTTCGAGGAAGTCGTGGATAAGGGGGCCTCTGCCCAGTCCTTCAT
CGAAAGGATGACTAACTTTGATAAAAATCTGCCTAACGAAAAGGTGCTTCCTAAACACTCTCTGCTGTAC
GAGTACTTCACAGTTTATAACGAGCTCACCAAGGTCAAATACGTCACAGAAGGGATGAGAAAGCCAGCAT
TCCTGTCTGGAGAGCAGAAGAAAGCTATCGTGGACCTCCTCTTCAAGACGAACCGGAAAGTTACCGTGAA
ACAGCTCAAAGAAGACTATTTCAAAAAGATTGAATGTTTCGACTCTGTTGAAATCAGCGGAGTGGAGGAT
CGCTTCAACGCATCCCTGGGAACGTATCACGATCTCCTGAAAATCATTAAAGACAAGGACTTCCTGGACA
ATGAGGAGAACGAGGACATTCTTGAGGACATTGTCCTCACCCTTACGTTGTTTGAAGATAGGGAGATGAT
TGAAGAACGCTTGAAAACTTACGCTCATCTCTTCGACGACAAAGTCATGAAACAGCTCAAGAGGCGCCGA
TATACAGGATGGGGGCGGCTGTCAAGAAAACTGATCAATGGGATCCGAGACAAGCAGAGTGGAAAGACAA
TCCTGGATTTTCTTAAGTCCGATGGATTTGCCAACCGGAACTTCATGCAGTTGATCCATGATGACTCTCT
CACCTTTAAGGAGGACATCCAGAAAGCACAAGTTTCTGGCCAGGGGGACAGTCTTCACGAGCACATCGCT
AATCTTGCAGGTAGCCCAGCTATCAAAAAGGGAATACTGCAGACCGTTAAGGTCGTGGATGAACTCGTCA
AAGTAATGGGAAGGCATAAGCCCGAGAATATCGTTATCGAGATGGCCCGAGAGAACCAAACTACCCAGAA
GGGACAGAAGAACAGTAGGGAAAGGATGAAGAGGATTGAAGAGGGTATAAAAGAACTGGGGTCCCAAATC
CTTAAGGAACACCCAGTTGAAAACACCCAGCTTCAGAATGAGAAGCTCTACCTGTACTACCTGCAGAACG
GCAGGGACATGTACGTGGATCAGGAACTGGACATCAATCGGCTCTCCGACTACGACGTGGATCATATCGT
GCCCCAGTCTTTTCTCAAAGATGATTCTATTGATAATAAAGTGTTGACAAGATCCGATAAAAATAGAGGG
AAGAGTGATAACGTCCCCTCAGAAGAAGTTGTCAAGAAAATGAAAAATTATTGGCGGCAGCTGCTGAACG
CCAAACTGATCACACAACGGAAGTTCGATAATCTGACTAAGGCTGAACGAGGTGGCCTGTCTGAGTTGGA
TAAAGCCGGCTTCATCAAAAGGCAGCTTGTTGAGACACGCCAGATCACCAAGCACGTGGCCCAAATTCTC
GATTCACGCATGAACACCAAGTACGATGAAAATGACAAACTGATTCGAGAGGTGAAAGTTATTACTCTGA
AGTCTAAGCTGGTCTCAGATTTCAGAAAGGACTTTCAGTTTTATAAGGTGAGAGAGATCAACAATTACCA
CCATGCGCATGATGCCTACCTGAATGCAGTGGTAGGCACTGCACTTATCAAAAAATATCCCAAGCTTGAA
TCTGAATTTGTTTACGGAGACTATAAAGTGTACGATGTTAGGAAAATGATCGCAAAGTCTGAGCAGGAAA
TAGGCAAGGCCACCGCTAAGTACTTCTTTTACAGCAATATTATGAATTTTTTCAAGACCGAGATTACACT
GGCCAATGGAGAGATTCGGAAGCGACCACTTATCGAAACAAACGGAGAAACAGGAGAAATCGTGTGGGAC
AAGGGTAGGGATTTCGCGACAGTCCGGAAGGTCCTGTCCATGCCGCAGGTGAACATCGTTAAAAAGACCG
AAGTACAGACCGGAGGCTTCTCCAAGGAAAGTATCCTCCCGAAAAGGAACAGCGACAAGCTGATCGCACG
CAAAAAAGATTGGGACCCCAAGAAATACGGCGGATTCGATTCTCCTACAGTCGCTTACAGTGTACTGGTT
GTGGCCAAAGTGGAGAAAGGGAAGTCTAAAAAACTCAAAAGCGTCAAGGAACTGCTGGGCATCACAATCA
TGGAGCGATCAAGCTTCGAAAAAAACCCCATCGACTTTCTCGAGGCGAAAGGATATAAAGAGGTCAAAAA
AGACCTCATCATTAAGCTTCCCAAGTACTCTCTCTTTGAGCTTGAAAACGGCCGGAAACGAATGCTCGCT
AGTGCGGGCGAGCTGCAGAAAGGTAACGAGCTGGCACTGCCCTCTAAATACGTTAATTTCTTGTATCTGG
CCAGCCACTATGAAAAGCTCAAAGGGTCTCCCGAAGATAATGAGCAGAAGCAGCTGTTCGTGGAACAACA
CAAACACTACCTTGATGAGATCATCGAGCAAATAAGCGAATTCTCCAAAAGAGTGATCCTCGCCGACGCT
AACCTCGATAAGGTGCTTTCTGCTTACAATAAGCACAGGGATAAGCCCATCAGGGAGCAGGCAGAAAACA
TTATCCACTTGTTTACTCTGACCAACTTGGGCGCGCCTGCAGCCTTCAAGTACTTCGACACCACCATAGA
CAGAAAGCGGTACACCTCTACAAAGGAGGTCCTGGACGCCACACTGATTCATCAGTCAATTACGGGGCTC
TATGAAACAAGAATCGACCTCTCTCAGCTCGGTGGAGACAGCAGGGCTGACCCCAAGAAGAAGAGGAAGG
TGTGATCTCTTCTCGAGTCATGTAATTAGTTATGTCACGCTTACATTCACGCCCTCCCCCCACATCCGCT
CTAACCGAAAAGGAAGGAGTTAGACAACCTGAAGTCTAGGTCCCTATTTATTTTTTTATAGTTATGTTAG
TATTAAGAACGTTATTTATATTTCAAATTTTTCTTTTTTTTCTGTACAGACGCGTGTACGCATGTAACAT
TATACTGAAAACCTTGCTTGAGAAGGTTTTGGGACGCTCGAAGGCTTTAATTTGCGGAGGCGTATCACGA
GGCCCTTTCGTCTTCAAGAATTAGCTTTTCAATTCATCATTTTTTTTTTATTCTTTTTTTTGATTTCGGT
TTCCTTGAAATTTTTTTGATTCGGTAATCTCCGAACAGAAGGAAGAACGAAGGAAGGAGCACAGACTTAG
ATTGGTATATATACGCATATGTAGTGTTGAAGAAACATGAAATTGCCCAGTATTCTTAACCCAACTGCAC
AGAACAAAAACATGCAGGAAACGAAGATAAATCATGTCGAAAGCTACATATAAGGAACGTGCTGCTACTC
ATCCTAGTCCTGTTGCTGCCAAGCTATTTAATATCATGCACGAAAAGCAAACAAACTTGTGTGCTTCATT
GGATGTTCGTACCACCAAGGAATTACTGGAGTTAGTTGAAGCATTAGGTCCCAAAATTTGTTTACTAAAA
ACACATGTGGATATCTTGACTGATTTTTCCATGGAGGGCACAGTTAAGCCGCTAAAGGCATTATCCGCCA
AGTACAATTTTTTACTCTTCGAAGACAGAAAATTTGCTGACATTGGTAATACAGTCAAATTGCAGTACTC
TGCGGGTGTATACAGAATAGCAGAATGGGCAGACATTACGAATGCACACGGTGTGGTGGGCCCAGGTATT
GTTAGCGGTTTGAAGCAGGCGGCAGAAGAAGTAACAAAGGAACCTAGAGGCCTTTTGATGTTAGCAGAAT
TGTCATGCAAGGGCTCCCTATCTACTGGAGAATATACTAAGGGTACTGTTGACATTGCGAAGAGCGACAA
AGATTTTGTTATCGGCTTTATTGCTCAAAGAGACATGGGTGGAAGAGATGAAGGTTACGATTGGTTGATT
ATGACACCCGGTGTGGGTTTAGATGACAAGGGAGACGCATTGGGTCAACAGTATAGAACCGTGGATGATG
TGGTCTCTACAGGATCTGACATTATTATTGTTGGAAGAGGACTATTTGCAAAGGGAAGGGATGCTAAGGT
AGAGGGTGAACGTTACAGAAAAGCAGGCTGGGAAGCATATTTGAGAAGATGCGGCCAGCAAAACTAAAAA
ACTGTATTATAAGTAAATGCATGTATACTAAACTCACAAATTAGAGCTTCAATTTAATTATATCAGTTAT
TACCCAATTCTCATGTTTGACAGCTTATCATCGATCGTCCAACTGCATGGAGATGAGTCGTGGCAAGAAT
ACCAAGAGTTCCTCGGTTTGCCAGTTATTAAAAGACTCGTATTTCCAAAAGACTGCAACATACTACTCAG
TGCAGCTTCACAGAAACCTCATTCGTTTATTCCCTTGTTTGATTCAGAAGCAGGTGGGACAGGTGAACTT
TTGGATTGGAACTCGATTTCTGACTGGGTTGGAAGGCAAGAGAGCCCCGAGCCTG
Features (pLannotate 1.2.2; 25 found; start..end, strand, type, name):
      1..1343    -  rep_origin     2μ ori: yeast 2μ plasmid origin of replication
   1404..1672    +  promoter       SNR52 promoter: promoter for the S. cerevisiae small nucleolar RNA gene SNR52
   1711..1785    +  misc_RNA       gRNA scaffold: guide RNA scaffold for the Streptococcus pyogenes CRISPR/Cas9 system
   1790..1809    +  terminator     SUP4 terminator: transcription terminator for the S. cerevisiae SUP4 tRNA gene
   1815..1838    +  terminator     CYC1 terminator (fragment): S. cerevisiae CYC1; transcription terminator for CYC1
   1838..1857    -  misc_feature   MCS (fragment): pBluescript multiple cloning site
   1880..2148    +  promoter       SNR52 promoter: promoter for the S. cerevisiae small nucleolar RNA gene SNR52
   2187..2261    +  misc_RNA       gRNA scaffold: guide RNA scaffold for the Streptococcus pyogenes CRISPR/Cas9 system
   2266..2285    +  terminator     SUP4 terminator: transcription terminator for the S. cerevisiae SUP4 tRNA gene
   2353..2457    +  promoter       AmpR promoter: bla
   2458..3318    +  CDS            AmpR: β-lactamase; bla; confers resistance to ampicillin, carbenicillin, and related antibiotics
   3489..4077    +  rep_origin     ori: high-copy-number ColE1/pMB1/pBR322/pUC origin of replication
   4260..4352    +  CDS            lacI (fragment): lac repressor; lacI; The lac repressor binds to the lac operator to inhibit transcription in E. coli. This inhibition can be relieved by adding lactose or isopropyl-β-D-thiogalactopyranoside (IPTG).
   4365..4386    +  protein_bind   CAP binding site: CAP binding activates transcription in the presence of cAMP. E. coli catabolite activator protein
   4401..4431    +  promoter       lac promoter: promoter for the E. coli lac operon
   4435..4457    +  protein_bind   lac operator (fragment): The lac repressor binds to the lac operator to inhibit transcription in E. coli. This inhibition can be relieved by adding lactose or isopropyl-β-D-thiogalactopyranoside (IPTG). lac repressor encoded by lacI
   4500..4518    +  promoter       T3 promoter: promoter for bacteriophage T3 RNA polymerase
   4536..4934    +  promoter       TEF1 promoter: S. cerevisiae TEF1; promoter for EF-1α
   4938..4961    +  misc_feature   MCS (fragment): pBluescript multiple cloning site
   4966..9069    +  CDS            cas9: CAS9_STRP1 - Also known as csn1 From Streptococcus pyogenes serotype M1.
   9118..9365    +  terminator     CYC1 terminator: S. cerevisiae CYC1; transcription terminator for CYC1
   9408..9623    +  promoter       URA3 promoter: S. cerevisiae URA3
   9624..10427   +  CDS            URA3: orotidine-5'-phosphate decarboxylase, required for uracil biosynthesis; S. cerevisiae URA3; yeast auxotrophic marker, counterselectable with 5-fluoroorotic acid (5-FOA)
  10517..10535   +  promoter       tet promoter (fragment): E. coli promoter for tetracycline efflux protein gene
  10534..10760   +  CDS            TRP1 (fragment): phosphoribosylanthranilate isomerase, required for tryptophan biosynthesis; S. cerevisiae TRP1; yeast auxotrophic marker
