[The description below was written by a language model from this plasmid's Addgene catalogue record and pLannotate feature annotations shown in this document.]
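Description:
pCAS9cd is an all-in-one yeast CRISPR/Cas9 shuttle vector supplied as an empty backbone for editing two genomic targets at once in Saccharomyces cerevisiae. It was assembled from pCM188 and p414-TEF1p-Cas9-CYC1t, with the original CEN/ARS element replaced by the 2μ origin, making it a multicopy episomal plasmid in yeast, and the TRP1 marker exchanged for URA3; a short TRP1 fragment remains as a remnant of that swap. URA3 under its own promoter provides selection on uracil-free medium and, as a counterselectable marker (5-FOA), in principle allows the plasmid to be removed after editing. In E. coli the roughly 10.8 kb plasmid is maintained through a high-copy ColE1/pUC-type origin and ampicillin resistance (bla). Leftover pBluescript-type elements (lac promoter/operator, T3 promoter, MCS fragments) are also annotated.

The payload has two parts. Streptococcus pyogenes Cas9 is expressed constitutively from the TEF1 promoter and terminated by the CYC1 terminator. Upstream sit two tandem guide RNA cassettes, each consisting of the RNA polymerase III-transcribed SNR52 promoter, the S. pyogenes gRNA scaffold and the SUP4 terminator. According to the record, the cassettes carry a stuffer and KpnI and PmeI restriction sites rather than targeting sequences. These are presumably the positions where user-defined spacers are inserted, although the stuffers and sites are not separately annotated in the feature table. Once both spacers are cloned, a single plasmid delivers the nuclease and two guides. The associated publication describes preloading budding yeast with such vectors for simple, highly efficient genome editing.
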