Addgene plasmid #141252: pCAS9cd
Purpose: (Empty Backbone) Constitutive expression of Cas9 for addressing two targets; Contains two guide RNA expression cassette with stuffer and KpnI-Pme1 restriction sites.
Depositing lab: Adam Bertl. Depositing organization: Technische Universitaet Darmstadt. Publication: Preloading budding yeast with all-in-one CRISPR/Cas9 vectors for easy and high-efficient genome editing. Degreif D, Kremenovic M, Geiger T, Bertl A. J Biol Methods. 2018 Sep 12;5(3):e98. doi: 10.14440/jbm.2018.254. eCollection 2018. PubMed 31453248.
Backbone
  Vector backbone: pCM188/p414-TEF1p-Cas9-CYC1t
  Backbone manufacturer: Gari et al., 1997/DiCarlo et al., 2013
  Modifications to backbone: Replaced CEN/ARS with 2µ and replaced TRP1 marker with URA3
  Vector type: Yeast Expression, CRISPR
  Selectable markers: URA3
Growth in bacteria
  Bacterial resistance: Ampicillin, 100 μg/mL
  Growth temperature: 37°C
  Growth strain: DH5alpha
  Copy number: High Copy
Gene/Insert
  Gene/Insert name: None
Terms and licenses: Academic/Nonprofit Terms; Industry Terms: Not Available to Industry
How to cite: pCAS9cd was a gift from Adam Bertl (Addgene plasmid # 141252 ; http://n2t.net/addgene:141252 ; RRID:Addgene_141252)
